Addgene plasmid #162866: pUCP20 PilBK536*
Purpose: Expression of PilB K536 Amber with a C-terminal histag
Depositing lab: Katrina Forest. Depositing organization: University of Wisconsin, Madison.
Backbone
  Vector backbone: pUCP20
  Backbone size w/o insert (bp): 3643
  Vector type: Bacterial Expression
Growth in bacteria
  Bacterial resistance: Ampicillin, 100 μg/mL
  Growth temperature: 37°C
  Growth strain: DH5alpha
  Copy number: High Copy
Gene/Insert
  Gene/Insert name: PilB
  Species: Pseudomonas aeruginosa
  Insert size (bp): 1728
  Mutation: K536Amber
  Tag / fusion protein: Histidine tag (H6x) (C terminal on insert)
  Cloning method: Gibson Cloning
Resource information
  A portion of this plasmid was derived from a plasmid made by: clone from pUCP20 PilB
Terms and licenses: Academic/Nonprofit Terms; Industry Terms: Not Available to Industry
Depositor comments: Amber mutation was inserted concomitant to replacing the original UAG stop codon with UAA from pUCP20 PilB
How to cite: pUCP20 PilBK536* was a gift from Katrina Forest (Addgene plasmid # 162866 ; http://n2t.net/addgene:162866 ; RRID:Addgene_162866)
