[The description below was written by a language model from this plasmid's Addgene catalogue record and pLannotate feature annotations shown in this document.]
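Description:
pUCP20 PilBK536* is a bacterial expression plasmid built on pUCP20, an Escherichia coli–Pseudomonas shuttle vector. It carries two replication systems: a high-copy ColE1/pUC-type origin for propagation in E. coli, and the broad-host-range pRO1600 oriV, which depends on the pRO1600 Rep protein for maintenance in Pseudomonas aeruginosa. The feature table annotates the Rep coding sequence only as a fragment. Selection is through the bla β-lactamase gene with its own promoter, conferring resistance to ampicillin and related β-lactams such as carbenicillin. Short remnants of bom, rop and lacI are also annotated. These are only fragments, so the plasmid does not appear to supply a functional lac repressor.

The insert is pilB from P. aeruginosa, encoding the ATPase motor that powers assembly and extension of the type IV pilus, a structure involved in adhesion, biofilm maturation and twitching motility. It sits downstream of the lac promoter and operator, with a CAP binding site just upstream across the plasmid's circular junction. The coding sequence carries a C-terminal hexahistidine tag, which pLannotate did not annotate separately. Codon K536 has been replaced with an amber (UAG) stop codon, and the gene's original UAG terminator was changed to UAA at the same time, leaving position 536 as the only amber codon in the gene. The construct was made by Gibson cloning from the parental pUCP20 PilB plasmid.

This design is characteristic of amber suppression, in which an orthogonal suppressor tRNA and synthetase supplied separately insert a non-canonical amino acid at the chosen site. However, the record states only that the purpose is expression of PilB K536 amber with a C-terminal His tag. Because the tag lies beyond the amber codon, only full-length read-through product would carry it.
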