Features (pLannotate 1.2.2; 12 found; start..end, strand, type, name):
      1..31      +  promoter       lac promoter: promoter for the E. coli lac operon
     39..55      +  protein_bind   lac operator: The lac repressor binds to the lac operator to inhibit transcription in E. coli. This inhibition can be relieved by adding lactose or isopropyl-β-D-thiogalactopyranoside (IPTG). lac repressor encoded by lacI
     75..1772    +  CDS            pilB: PILB_PSEAE - Experimental evidence at protein level: Swiss-Prot protein existence level 1. ATPase component of the type IV pilus (T4P) that plays a role in surface and host cell adhesion, colonization, biofilm maturation, virulence, and twitching, a form of surface-associated motility facilitated by cycles of extension, adhesion, and retraction of T4P fibers (PubMed:15659660, PubMed:28854278). Acts as a molecular motor to provide the energy that is required for biogenesis of the pilus and the extrusion of substrates generated in the cytoplasm (PubMed:8102361, PubMed:18174131). PilB ATPase acti
   1803..2632    -  CDS            pRO1600 Rep (fragment): replication protein for the broad-host-range plasmid pRO1600 from Pseudomonas aeruginosa&nbsp
   2646..2997    +  rep_origin     pRO1600 oriV: broad-host-range origin of replication from Pseudomonas aeruginosa plasmid pRO1600; requires the pRO1600 Rep protein for replication (West et al., 1994)
   3043..3091    -  misc_feature   bom (fragment): basis of mobility region from pBR322
   3193..3228    -  CDS            rop (fragment): Rop protein, which maintains plasmids at low copy number; rop
   3323..3427    +  promoter       AmpR promoter: bla
   3428..4288    +  CDS            AmpR: β-lactamase; bla; confers resistance to ampicillin, carbenicillin, and related antibiotics
   4459..5047    +  rep_origin     ori: high-copy-number ColE1/pMB1/pBR322/pUC origin of replication
   5230..5322    +  CDS            lacI (fragment): lac repressor; lacI; The lac repressor binds to the lac operator to inhibit transcription in E. coli. This inhibition can be relieved by adding lactose or isopropyl-β-D-thiogalactopyranoside (IPTG).
   5335..5356    +  protein_bind   CAP binding site: CAP binding activates transcription in the presence of cAMP. E. coli catabolite activator protein
>Addgene plasmid #162866 | pUCP20 PilBK536* | addgene full sequence | sequence record 329258 | Addgene NGS Result
TTTACACTTTATGCTTCCGGCTCGTATGTTGTGTGGAATTGTGAGCGGATAACAATTTCACACAGGAAAC
AGCTATGAACGACAGCATCCAACTGAGCGGTCTGTCCCGACAGCTCGTCCAAGCCAATCTACTCGACGAA
AAGACCGCCCTGCAGGCCCAGACGCAGGCGCAGCGCAACAAGCTGTCGCTGGTGACGCACCTGGTGCAGA
ACAAGCTGGTAAGCGGCCTGGCCCTGGCCGAATTGTCCGCCGAGCAGTTCGGCATCGCCTATTGCGACCT
GAACAGCCTGGACAGGGAAAGCTTTCCGCGGGACGCCATCAGCGAAAAGCTGGTCCGCCAGCACCGGGTC
ATTCCCCTGTGGCGGCGGGGCAACAAGTTGTTCGTAGGCATCTCCGACGCCGCCAACCACCAGGCCATCA
ACGACGTCCAGTTCAGCACTGGCCTGACGACCGAGGCCATTCTGGTCGAGGACGACAAGCTCGGCCTTGC
CATCGACAAGCTATTCGAGAATGCAACCGACGGCTTGGCAGGTCTCGATGACGTGGACCTGGAAGGACTG
GATGTAGGCGTCAAGGAAACGTCCGGACAAGAAGATACTGGCGCGGAGGCAGACGACGCTCCCGTCGTCC
GCTTCGTCAACAAGATGCTGCTGGACGCTATCAAAGGCGGGTCTTCCGACTTGCACTTCGAGCCCTACGA
GAAGATCTACCGGGTGCGCTTCCGTACCGACGGCATGCTTCACGAAGTGGCCAAGCCGCCGATCCAGTTG
GCCAGTCGTATCTCTGCTCGTCTCAAGGTAATGGCCGGCCTGGATATCTCCGAACGACGCAAGCCGCAGG
ACGGACGGATCAAGATGCGCGTGTCGAAGACCAAGTCCATCGACTTCCGCGTCAACACCCTGCCGACCCT
GTGGGGCGAGAAGATCGTGATGCGGATCCTCGACTCCTCCAGCGCGCAGATGGGCATCGACGCCCTGGGC
TACGAGGAGGACCAGAAGGAACTCTACCTGGCCGCACTCAAGCAGCCGCAGGGCATGATCCTGGTCACCG
GCCCCACCGGCTCGGGCAAGACGGTATCGCTGTACACCGGCCTGAACATCCTCAATACCACCGACATCAA
CATTTCCACCGCCGAAGACCCGGTGGAGATCAACCTGGAAGGCATCAACCAGGTCAACGTCAATCCGCGC
CAGGGCATGGACTTCTCCCAGGCGCTGCGCGCCTTCCTGCGCCAGGACCCGGACGTGATCATGGTCGGCG
AGATCCGCGACCTGGAGACCGCCGAGATCGCCATCAAGGCGGCGCAGACCGGGCATATGGTGATGTCCAC
CCTGCACACCAACAGCGCCGCCGAGACCCTGACCCGCCTGCTGAACATGGGCGTACCGGCGTTCAACCTG
GCGACCTCGGTGAACCTGATCATCGCCCAGCGCCTTGCGCGAAAACTCTGTTCGCACTGCAAGAAAGAGC
ACGACGTACCGAAGGAAACCCTGCTTCACGAAGGTTTCCCAGAAGAGTTGATCGGCACCTTCAAGCTGTA
TTCACCAGTGGGCTGCGACCATTGCAAGAACGGTTACAAGGGCCGTGTCGGTATTTATGAAGTAGTTAAA
AACACCCCGGCCCTGCAGCGGATTATCATGGAGGAAGGCAACTCCATCGAGATCGCCGAGCAAGCCCGCT
AGGAAGGCTTCAACGATCTGCGCACCTCAGGCCTGCTGAAAGCCATGCAGGGGATCACCAGCCTGGAGGA
AGTCAACCGCGTGACCAAGGATAGGCCGGGCCATCATCATCACCATCATTAAGCCAGATCCAGCGGCATC
TGGGTTAGTCGAGCGCGGGCCGCTTCCCATGTCTCACCAGGGCGAGCCTGTTTCGCGATCTCAGCATCTG
AAATCTTCCCGGCCTTGCGCTTCGCTGGGGCCTTACCCACCGCCTTGGCGGGCTTCTTCGGTCCAAAACT
GAACAACAGATGTGTGACCTTGCGCCCGGTCTTTCGCTGCGCCCACTCCACCTGTAGCGGGCTGTGCTCG
TTGATCTGCGTCACGGCTGGATCAAGCACTCGCAACTTGAAGTCCTTGATCGAGGGATACCGGCCTTCCA
GTTGAAACCACTTTCGCAGCTGGTCAATTTCTATTTCGCGCTGGCCGATGCTGTCCCATTGCATGAGCAG
CTCGTAAAGCCTGATCGCGTGGGTGCTGTCCATCTTGGCCACGTCAGCCAAGGCGTATTTGGTGAACTGT
TTGGTGAGTTCCGTCAGGTACGGCAGCATGTCTTTGGTGAACCTGAGTTCTACACGGCCCTCACCCTCCC
GGTAGATGATTGTTTGCACCCAGCCGGTAATCATCACACTCGGTCTTTTCCCCTTGCCATTGGGCTCTTG
GGTTAACCGGACTTCCCGCCGTTTCAGGCGCAGGGCCGCTTCTTTGAGCTGGTTGTAGGAAGATTCGATA
GGGACACCCGCCATCGTCGCTATGTCCTCCGCCGTCACTGAATACATCACTTCATCGGTGACAGGCTCGC
TCCTCTTCACCTGGCTAATACAGGCCAGAACGATCCGCTGTTCCTGAACACTGAGGCGATACGCGGCCTC
GACCAGGGCATTGCTTTTGTAAACCATTGGGGGTGAGGCCACGTTCGACATTCCTTGTGTATAAGGGGAC
ACTGTATCTGCGTCCCACAATACAACAAATCCGTCCCTTTACAACAACAAATCCGTCCCTTCTTAACAAC
AAATCCGTCCCTTAATGGCAACAAATCCGTCCCTTTTTAAACTCTACAGGCCACGGATTACGTGGCCTGT
AGACGTCCTAAAAGGTTTAAAAGGGAAAAGGAAGAAAAGGGTGGAAACGCAAAAAACGCACCACTACGTG
GCCCCGTTGGGGCCGCATTTGTGCCCCTGAAGGGGCGGGGGAGGCGTCTGGGCAATCCCCGTTTTACCAG
TCCCCTATCGCCGCCTGAGAGGGCGCAGGAAGCGAGTAATCAGGGTATCGAGGCGGATTCACCCTTGGCG
TCCAACCAGCGGCACCAGCGGCGCCTGAGAGGATGGTGCACTCTCAGTACAATCTGCTCTGATGCCGCAT
AGTTAAGCCAGCCCCGACACCCGCCAACACCCGCTGACGCGCCCTGACGGGCTTGTCTGCTCCCGGCATC
CGCTTACAGACAAGCTGTGACCGTCTCCGGGAGCTGCATGTGTCAGAGGTTTTCACCGTCATCACCGAAA
CGCGCGAGACGAAAGGGCCTCGTGATACGCCTATTTTTATAGGTTAATGTCATGATAATAATGGTTTCTT
AGACGTCAGGTGGCACTTTTCGGGGAAATGTGCGCGGAACCCCTATTTGTTTATTTTTCTAAATACATTC
AAATATGTATCCGCTCATGAGACAATAACCCTGATAAATGCTTCAATAATATTGAAAAAGGAAGAGTATG
AGTATTCAACATTTCCGTGTCGCCCTTATTCCCTTTTTTGCGGCATTTTGCCTTCCTGTTTTTGCTCACC
CAGAAACGCTGGTGAAAGTAAAAGATGCTGAAGATCAGTTGGGTGCACGAGTGGGTTACATCGAACTGGA
TCTCAACAGCGGTAAGATCCTTGAGAGTTTTCGCCCCGAAGAACGTTTTCCAATGATGAGCACTTTTAAA
GTTCTGCTATGTGGCGCGGTATTATCCCGTATTGACGCCGGGCAAGAGCAACTCGGTCGCCGCATACACT
ATTCTCAGAATGACTTGGTTGAGTACTCACCAGTCACAGAAAAGCATCTTACGGATGGCATGACAGTAAG
AGAATTATGCAGTGCTGCCATAACCATGAGTGATAACACTGCGGCCAACTTACTTCTGACAACGATCGGA
GGACCGAAGGAGCTAACCGCTTTTTTGCACAACATGGGGGATCATGTAACTCGCCTTGATCGTTGGGAAC
CGGAGCTGAATGAAGCCATACCAAACGACGAGCGTGACACCACGATGCCTGTAGCAATGGCAACAACGTT
GCGCAAACTATTAACTGGCGAACTACTTACTCTAGCTTCCCGGCAACAATTAATAGACTGGATGGAGGCG
GATAAAGTTGCAGGACCACTTCTGCGCTCGGCCCTTCCGGCTGGCTGGTTTATTGCTGATAAATCTGGAG
CCGGTGAGCGTGGGTCTCGCGGTATCATTGCAGCACTGGGGCCAGATGGTAAGCCCTCCCGTATCGTAGT
TATCTACACGACGGGGAGTCAGGCAACTATGGATGAACGAAATAGACAGATCGCTGAGATAGGTGCCTCA
CTGATTAAGCATTGGTAACTGTCAGACCAAGTTTACTCATATATACTTTAGATTGATTTAAAACTTCATT
TTTAATTTAAAAGGATCTAGGTGAAGATCCTTTTTGATAATCTCATGACCAAAATCCCTTAACGTGAGTT
TTCGTTCCACTGAGCGTCAGACCCCGTAGAAAAGATCAAAGGATCTTCTTGAGATCCTTTTTTTCTGCGC
GTAATCTGCTGCTTGCAAACAAAAAAACCACCGCTACCAGCGGTGGTTTGTTTGCCGGATCAAGAGCTAC
CAACTCTTTTTCCGAAGGTAACTGGCTTCAGCAGAGCGCAGATACCAAATACTGTTCTTCTAGTGTAGCC
GTAGTTAGGCCACCACTTCAAGAACTCTGTAGCACCGCCTACATACCTCGCTCTGCTAATCCTGTTACCA
GTGGCTGCTGCCAGTGGCGATAAGTCGTGTCTTACCGGGTTGGACTCAAGACGATAGTTACCGGATAAGG
CGCAGCGGTCGGGCTGAACGGGGGGTTCGTGCACACAGCCCAGCTTGGAGCGAACGACCTACACCGAACT
GAGATACCTACAGCGTGAGCTATGAGAAAGCGCCACGCTTCCCGAAGGGAGAAAGGCGGACAGGTATCCG
GTAAGCGGCAGGGTCGGAACAGGAGAGCGCACGAGGGAGCTTCCAGGGGGAAACGCCTGGTATCTTTATA
GTCCTGTCGGGTTTCGCCACCTCTGACTTGAGCGTCGATTTTTGTGATGCTCGTCAGGGGGGCGGAGCCT
ATGGAAAAACGCCAGCAACGCGGCCTTTTTACGGTTCCTGGCCTTTTGCTGGCCTTTTGCTCACATGTTC
TTTCCTGCGTTATCCCCTGATTCTGTGGATAACCGTATTACCGCCTTTGAGTGAGCTGATACCGCTCGCC
GCAGCCGAACGACCGAGCGCAGCGAGTCAGTGAGCGAGGAAGCGGAAGAGCGCCCAATACGCAAACCGCC
TCTCCCCGCGCGTTGGCCGATTCATTAATGCAGCTGGCACGACAGGTTTCCCGACTGGAAAGCGGGCAGT
GAGCGCAACGCAATTAATGTGAGTTAGCTCACTCATTAGGCACCCCAGGC
